>Addgene plasmid #119086 | SNX5-PX (26-170) | addgene full sequence | sequence record 275614 | Addgene NGS Result
TTGACAATTAATCATCGGCTCGTATAATGTGTGGAATTGTGAGCGGATAACAATTTCACACAGGAAACAG
TATTCATGTCCCCTATACTAGGTTATTGGAAAATTAAGGGCCTTGTGCAACCCACTCGACTTCTTTTGGA
ATATCTTGAAGAAAAATATGAAGAGCATTTGTATGAGCGCGATGAAGGTGATAAATGGCGAAACAAAAAG
TTTGAATTGGGTTTGGAGTTTCCCAATCTTCCTTATTATATTGATGGTGATGTTAAATTAACACAGTCTA
TGGCCATCATACGTTATATAGCTGACAAGCACAACATGTTGGGTGGTTGTCCAAAAGAGCGTGCAGAGAT
TTCAATGCTTGAAGGAGCGGTTTTGGATATTAGATACGGTGTTTCGAGAATTGCATATAGTAAAGACTTT
GAAACTCTCAAAGTTGATTTTCTTAGCAAGCTACCTGAAATGCTGAAAATGTTCGAAGATCGTTTATGTC
ATAAAACATATTTAAATGGTGATCATGTAACCCATCCTGACTTCATGTTGTATGACGCTCTTGATGTTGT
TTTATACATGGACCCAATGTGCCTGGATGCGTTCCCAAAATTAGTTTGTTTTAAAAAACGTATTGAAGCT
ATCCCACAAATTGATAAGTACTTGAAATCCAGCAAGTATATAGCATGGCCTTTGCAGGGCTGGCAAGCCA
CGTTTGGTGGTGGCGACCATCCTCCAAAATCGGATCTGGTTCCGCGTGGATCCAATGTTGATCCCTCGCT
TCAGATTGACATACCTGATGCGCTCAGTGAGAGAGACAAAGTCAAATTTACAGTGCACACAAAGACCACA
CTGCCCACGTTTCAGAGCCCAGAGTTTTCTGTTACAAGGCAACATGAAGACTTTGTGTGGCTACATGACA
CTCTTATTGAAACAACAGACTATGCTGGGCTTATTATTCCACCTGCTCCTACGAAGCCCGACTTTGATGG
TCCTCGAGAGAAGATGCAGAAACTGGGAGAAGGTGAAGGGTCTATGACCAAAGAAGAATTTGCCAAGATG
AAACAAGAACTGGAAGCTGAGTATCTCGCTGTGTTTAAGAAGACTGTGTCCTCCCATGAAGTCTTTCTTC
AGCGGCTTTCTTCTCACCCTGTTCTCAGTAAAGATCGCAACTTTCATGTTTTCCTGGAATATGATCAGTG
AGAATTCCAGCTGAGATTAAACTTTTTGACATATTTTCACAACAGGTGGCTACAGTGATACAGTCCAGAC
AAGACATGCCATCAGAGGATGTTGTATCTTTACAAGTCTCTCTCATTAATCTTGCTATGAAATGTTACCC
TGATCGTGTGGACTACGTCGATAAAGTTCTAGAAACAACAGTGGAGATATTCAATAAGCTTAACCTTGAA
CATATTGCTACCTAACTCGAGCGGCCGCATCGTGACTGACTGACGATCTGCCTCGCGCGTTTCGGTGATG
ACGGTGAAAACCTCTGACACATGCAGCTCCCGGAGACGGTCACAGCTTGTCTGTAAGCGGATGCCGGGAG
CAGACAAGCCCGTCAGGGCGCGTCAGCGGGTGTTGGCGGGTGTCGGGGCGCAGCCATGACCCAGTCACGT
AGCGATAGCGGAGTGTATAATTCTTGAAGACGAAAGGGCCTCGTGATACGCCTATTTTTATAGGTTAATG
TCATGATAATAATGGTTTCTTAGACGTCAGGTGGCACTTTTCGGGGAAATGTGCGCGGAACCCCTATTTG
TTTATTTTTCTAAATACATTCAAATATGTATCCGCTCATGAGACAATAACCCTGATAAATGCTTCAATAA
TATTGAAAAAGGAAGAGTATGAGTATTCAACATTTCCGTGTCGCCCTTATTCCCTTTTTTGCGGCATTTT
GCCTTCCTGTTTTTGCTCACCCAGAAACGCTGGTGAAAGTAAAAGATGCTGAAGATCAGTTGGGTGCACG
AGTGGGTTACATCGAACTGGATCTCAACAGCGGTAAGATCCTTGAGAGTTTTCGCCCCGAAGAACGTTTT
CCAATGATGAGCACTTTTAAAGTTCTGCTATGTGGCGCGGTATTATCCCGTGTTGACGCCGGGCAAGAGC
AACTCGGTCGCCGCATACACTATTCTCAGAATGACTTGGTTGAGTACTCACCAGTCACAGAAAAGCATCT
TACGGATGGCATGACAGTAAGAGAATTATGCAGTGCTGCCATAACCATGAGTGATAACACTGCGGCCAAC
TTACTTCTGACAACGATCGGAGGACCGAAGGAGCTAACCGCTTTTTTGCACAACATGGGGGATCATGTAA
CTCGCCTTGATCGTTGGGAACCGGAGCTGAATGAAGCCATACCAAACGACGAGCGTGACACCACGATGCC
TGCAGCAATGGCAACAACGTTGCGCAAACTATTAACTGGCGAACTACTTACTCTAGCTTCCCGGCAACAA
TTAATAGACTGGATGGAGGCGGATAAAGTTGCAGGACCACTTCTGCGCTCGGCCCTTCCGGCTGGCTGGT
TTATTGCTGATAAATCTGGAGCCGGTGAGCGTGGGTCTCGCGGTATCATTGCAGCACTGGGGCCAGATGG
TAAGCCCTCCCGTATCGTAGTTATCTACACGACGGGGAGTCAGGCAACTATGGATGAACGAAATAGACAG
ATCGCTGAGATAGGTGCCTCACTGATTAAGCATTGGTAACTGTCAGACCAAGTTTACTCATATATACTTT
AGATTGATTTAAAACTTCATTTTTAATTTAAAAGGATCTAGGTGAAGATCCTTTTTGATAATCTCATGAC
CAAAATCCCTTAACGTGAGTTTTCGTTCCACTGAGCGTCAGACCCCGTAGAAAAGATCAAAGGATCTTCT
TGAGATCCTTTTTTTCTGCGCGTAATCTGCTGCTTGCAAACAAAAAAACCACCGCTACCAGCGGTGGTTT
GTTTGCCGGATCAAGAGCTACCAACTCTTTTTCCGAAGGTAACTGGCTTCAGCAGAGCGCAGATACCAAA
TACTGTCCTTCTAGTGTAGCCGTAGTTAGGCCACCACTTCAAGAACTCTGTAGCACCGCCTACATACCTC
GCTCTGCTAATCCTGTTACCAGTGGCTGCTGCCAGTGGCGATAAGTCGTGTCTTACCGGGTTGGACTCAA
GACGATAGTTACCGGATAAGGCGCAGCGGTCGGGCTGAACGGGGGGTTCGTGCACACAGCCCAGCTTGGA
GCGAACGACCTACACCGAACTGAGATACCTACAGCGTGAGCTATGAGAAAGCGCCACGCTTCCCGAAGGG
AGAAAGGCGGACAGGTATCCGGTAAGCGGCAGGGTCGGAACAGGAGAGCGCACGAGGGAGCTTCCAGGGG
GAAACGCCTGGTATCTTTATAGTCCTGTCGGGTTTCGCCACCTCTGACTTGAGCGTCGATTTTTGTGATG
CTCGTCAGGGGGGCGGAGCCTATGGAAAAACGCCAGCAACGCGGCCTTTTTACGGTTCCTGGCCTTTTGC
TGGCCTTTTGCTCACATGTTCTTTCCTGCGTTATCCCCTGATTCTGTGGATAACCGTATTACCGCCTTTG
AGTGAGCTGATACCGCTCGCCGCAGCCGAACGACCGAGCGCAGCGAGTCAGTGAGCGAGGAAGCGGAAGA
GCGCCTGATGCGGTATTTTCTCCTTACGCATCTGTGCGGTATTTCACACCGCATAAATTCCGACACCATC
GAATGGCGCAAAACCTTTCGCGGTATGGCATGATAGCGCCCGGAAGAGAGTCAATTCAGGGTGGTGAATG
TGAAACCAGTAACGTTATACGATGTCGCAGAGTATGCCGGTGTCTCTTATCAGACCGTTTCCCGCGTGGT
GAACCAGGCCAGCCACGTTTCTGCGAAAACGCGGGAAAAAGTGGAAGCGGCGATGGCGGAGCTGAATTAC
ATTCCCAACCGCGTGGCACAACAACTGGCGGGCAAACAGTCGTTGCTGATTGGCGTTGCCACCTCCAGTC
TGGCCCTGCACGCGCCGTCGCAAATTGTCGCGGCGATTAAATCTCGCGCCGATCAACTGGGTGCCAGCGT
GGTGGTGTCGATGGTAGAACGAAGCGGCGTCGAAGCCTGTAAAGCGGCGGTGCACAATCTTCTCGCGCAA
CGCGTCAGTGGGCTGATCATTAACTATCCGCTGGATGACCAGGATGCCATTGCTGTGGAAGCTGCCTGCA
CTAATGTTCCGGCGTTATTTCTTGATGTCTCTGACCAGACACCCATCAACAGTATTATTTTCTCCCATGA
AGACGGTACGCGACTGGGCGTGGAGCATCTGGTCGCATTGGGTCACCAGCAAATCGCGCTGTTAGCGGGC
CCATTAAGTTCTGTCTCGGCGCGTCTGCGTCTGGCTGGCTGGCATAAATATCTCACTCGCAATCAAATTC
AGCCGATAGCGGAACGGGAAGGCGACTGGAGTGCCATGTCCGGTTTTCAACAAACCATGCAAATGCTGAA
TGAGGGCATCGTTCCCACTGCGATGCTGGTTGCCAACGATCAGATGGCGCTGGGCGCAATGCGCGCCATT
ACCGAGTCCGGGCTGCGCGTTGGTGCGGATATCTCGGTAGTGGGATACGACGATACCGAAGACAGCTCAT
GTTATATCCCGCCGTTAACCACCATCAAACAGGATTTTCGCCTGCTGGGGCAAACCAGCGTGGACCGCTT
GCTGCAACTCTCTCAGGGCCAGGCGGTGAAGGGCAATCAGCTGTTGCCCGTCTCACTGGTGAAAAGAAAA
ACCACCCTGGCGCCCAATACGCAAACCGCCTCTCCCCGCGCGTTGGCCGATTCATTAATGCAGCTGGCAC
GACAGGTTTCCCGACTGGAAAGCGGGCAGTGAGCGCAACGCAATTAATGTAAGTTAGCTCACTCATTAGG
CACCCCAGGCTTTACACTTTATGCTTCCGGCTCGTATGTTGTGTGGAATTGTGAGCGGATAACAATTTCA
CACAGGAAACAGCTATGACCATGATTACGGATTCACTGGCCGTCGTTTTACAACGTCGTGACTGGGAAAA
CCCTGGCGTTACCCAACTTAATCGCCTTGCAGCACATCCCCCTTTCGCCAGCTGGCGTAATAGCGAAGAG
GCCCGCACCGATCGCCCTTCCCAACAGTTGCGCAGCCTGAATGGCGAATGGCGCTTTGCCTGGTTTCCGG
CACCAGAAGCGGTGCCGGAAAGCTGGCTGGAGTGCGATCTTCCTGAGGCCGATACTGTCGTCGTCCCCTC
AAACTGGCAGATGCACGGTTACGATGCGCCCATCTACACCAACGTGACCTATCCCATTACGGTCAATCCG
CCGTTTGTTCCCACGGAGAATCCGACGGGTTGTTACTCGCTCACATTTAATGTTGATGAAAGCTGGCTAC
AGGAAGGCCAGACGCGAATTATTTTTGATGGCGTTGGAATTAGCTTATCGACTGCACGGTGCACCAATGC
TTCTGGCGTCAGGCAGCCATCGGAAGCTGTGGTATGGCTGTGCAGGTCGTAAATCACTGCATAATTCGTG
TCGCTCAAGGCGCACTCCCGTTCTGGATAATGTTTTTTGCGCCGACATCATAACGGTTCTGGCAAATATT
CTGAAATGAGCTG
Features (pLannotate 1.2.2; 18 found; start..end, strand, type, name):
      1..29      +  promoter       tac promoter: strong E. coli promoter; hybrid between the trp and lac UV5 promoters
     37..53      +  protein_bind   lac operator: The lac repressor binds to the lac operator to inhibit transcription in E. coli. This inhibition can be relieved by adding lactose or isopropyl-β-D-thiogalactopyranoside (IPTG). lac repressor encoded by lacI
     76..729     +  CDS            GST26_SCHJA: Experimental evidence at protein level: Swiss-Prot protein existence level 1. GST isoenzymes appear to play a central role in the parasite detoxification system. Other functions are also suspected including a role in increasing the solubility of haematin in the parasite gut. From Schistosoma japonicum (Blood fluke).
    754..1188    +  CDS            SNX5 (fragment): SNX5_HUMAN - Experimental evidence at protein level: Swiss-Prot protein existence level 1. Involved in several stages of intracellular trafficking. Interacts with membranes containing phosphatidylinositol 3-phosphate (PtdIns(3P)) or phosphatidylinositol 3,4-bisphosphate (PtdIns(3,4)P2) (PubMed:15561769). Acts in part as component of the retromer membrane- deforming SNX-BAR subcomplex. The SNX-BAR retromer mediates retrograde transport of cargo proteins from endosomes to the trans-Golgi network (TGN) and is involved in endosome-to-plasma membrane transport for cargo protein recycling. The SNX-B
   1194..1412    +  CDS            Vps35 (fragment): VPS35_MOUSE - Also known as Mem3. Experimental evidence at protein level: Swiss-Prot protein existence level 1. Acts as component of the retromer cargo-selective complex (CSC). The CSC is believed to be the core functional component of retromer or respective retromer complex variants acting to prevent missorting of selected transmembrane cargo proteins into the lysosomal degradation pathway. The recruitment of the CSC to the endosomal membrane involves RAB7A and SNX3. The CSC seems to associate with the cytoplasmic domain of cargo proteins predominantly via VPS35; however, these interactions s
   1448..1487    +  CDS            rop (fragment): Rop protein, which maintains plasmids at low copy number; rop
   1589..1629    +  misc_feature   bom (fragment): basis of mobility region from pBR322
   1734..1838    +  promoter       AmpR promoter: bla
   1839..2699    +  CDS            AmpR: β-lactamase; bla; confers resistance to ampicillin, carbenicillin, and related antibiotics
   2870..3458    +  rep_origin     ori: high-copy-number ColE1/pMB1/pBR322/pUC origin of replication
   3644..3695    -  misc_feature   bom (fragment): basis of mobility region from pBR322
   3702..3779    +  promoter       lacI promoter: lacI
   3780..4862    +  CDS            lacI: lac repressor; lacI; The lac repressor binds to the lac operator to inhibit transcription in E. coli. This inhibition can be relieved by adding lactose or isopropyl-β-D-thiogalactopyranoside (IPTG).
   4875..4896    +  protein_bind   CAP binding site: CAP binding activates transcription in the presence of cAMP. E. coli catabolite activator protein
   4911..4941    +  promoter       lac promoter: promoter for the E. coli lac operon
   4949..4965    +  protein_bind   lac operator: The lac repressor binds to the lac operator to inhibit transcription in E. coli. This inhibition can be relieved by adding lactose or isopropyl-β-D-thiogalactopyranoside (IPTG). lac repressor encoded by lacI
   4985..5158    +  CDS            lacZα: LacZα fragment of β-galactosidase; lacZ fragment
   5422..5538    -  CDS            yciV (fragment): RNAAM_ECOLI - Also known as trpH From Escherichia coli (strain K12).
