[The description below was written by a language model from this plasmid's Addgene catalogue record and pLannotate feature annotations shown in this document.]
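Description:
SNX5-PX (26-170) is a bacterial expression plasmid built on the pGEX4T2 backbone for producing the phox homology (PX) domain of human sorting nexin 5, residues 26–170, as an N-terminal glutathione S-transferase fusion in E. coli. The insert was placed between the BamHI and XhoI sites, directly downstream of the Schistosoma japonicum GST coding sequence supplied by the vector. Transcription is driven by the tac promoter, a strong trp/lac hybrid, with an adjacent lac operator. The plasmid also carries its own lacI gene under the lacI promoter, so expression is held off by the lac repressor until it is induced with IPTG. The plasmid replicates from a ColE1/pMB1-type origin and is selected with ampicillin through the β-lactamase (AmpR) cassette. Backbone remnants such as a lac promoter/lacZα segment, bom and rop fragments, and a short yciV fragment are also annotated and have no stated role in the design.

The sequenced record (5,613 nt) shows one feature not mentioned in the catalogue entry: a short fragment matching mouse Vps35 sits immediately downstream of the SNX5 segment. The record does not say whether this is translated or lies beyond a stop codon. It may be left over from an earlier insert in the parental vector, but that cannot be confirmed from the fields given.

The GST tag allows affinity purification of the fusion on glutathione resin. The construct was deposited as part of a systematic study classifying human PX domains by their phosphoinositide binding specificities, which points to its use as a source of recombinant SNX5 PX domain for lipid-binding, biophysical or structural work. SNX5 itself is a component of the retromer-associated SNX-BAR membrane-deforming complex involved in endosomal cargo trafficking.
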