Addgene plasmid #119086: SNX5-PX (26-170)
Purpose: Bacterial expression of human phox homology (PX) domain, SNX5-PX (26-170)
Depositing lab: Brett Collins. Depositing organization: University of Queensland. Publication: Classification of the human phox homology (PX) domains based on their phosphoinositide binding specificities. Chandra M, Chin YK, Mas C, Feathers JR, Paul B, Datta S, Chen KE, Jia X, Yang Z, Norwood SJ, Mohanty B, Bugarcic A, Teasdale RD, Henne WM, Mobli M, Collins BM. Nat Commun. 2019 Apr 4;10(1):1528. doi: 10.1038/s41467-019-09355-y. PubMed 30948714.
Backbone
  Vector backbone: pGEX4T2
  Vector type: Bacterial Expression
Growth in bacteria
  Bacterial resistance: Ampicillin, 100 μg/mL
  Growth temperature: 37°C
  Growth strain: DH5alpha
  Copy number: Unknown
Gene/Insert
  Gene/Insert name: SNX5-PX (26-170)
  Species: H. sapiens (human)
  Entrez Gene: SNX5
  Promoter: tac
  Tag / fusion protein: GST (N terminal on backbone)
  Cloning method: Restriction Enzyme; 5′ cloning site BamHI (unknown if destroyed); 3′ cloning site XhoI (unknown if destroyed)
  Sequencing primers: 5′ pGEX5
Terms and licenses: Academic/Nonprofit Terms; Industry Terms: Not Available to Industry
Depositor comments: Amino Acid Sequence: NVDPSLQIDIPDALSERDKVKFTVHTKTTLPTFQSPEFSVTRQHEDFVWLHDTLIETTDYAGLIIPPAPTKPDFDGPREKMQKLGEGEGSMTKEEFAKMKQELEAEYLAVFKKTVSSHEVFLQRLSSHPVLSKDRNFHVFLEYDQ
How to cite: SNX5-PX (26-170) was a gift from Brett Collins (Addgene plasmid # 119086 ; http://n2t.net/addgene:119086 ; RRID:Addgene_119086)
